>Addgene plasmid #207692 | qTAG-N-Puro-miniTurbo | addgene full sequence | sequence record 413755 | Addgene NGS Result
TCGCGCGTTTCGGTGATGACGGTGAAAACCTCTGACACATGCAGCTCCCGGAGACGGTCACAGCTTGTCT
GTAAGCGGATGCCGGGAGCAGACAAGCCCGTCAGGGCGCGTCAGCGGGTGTTGGCGGGTGTCGGGGCTGG
CTTAACTATGCGGCATCAGAGCAGATTGTACTGAGAGTGCACCATATGCGGTGTGAAATACCGCACAGAT
GCGTAAGGAGAAAATACCGCATCAGGCGCCATTCGCCATTCAGGCTGCGCAACTGTTGGGAAGGGCGATC
GGTGCGGGCCTCTTCGCTATTACGCCAGCTGGCGAAAGGGGGATGTGCTGCAAGGCGATTAAGTTGGGTA
ACGCCAGGGTTTTCCCAGTCACGACGTTGTAAAACGACGGCCAGTGAATTCGGCAAGAGCAAGACCGGTA
GCTACCGTTCGTATAGCATACATTATACGAAGTTATCTGCTAGCATGACCGAGTACAAGCCCACGGTGCG
CCTCGCCACCCGCGACGACGTCCCCAGGGCCGTACGCACCCTCGCCGCCGCGTTCGCCGACTACCCCGCC
ACGCGCCACACCGTCGATCCGGACCGCCACATCGAGCGGGTCACCGAGCTGCAAGAACTCTTCCTCACGC
GCGTCGGGCTCGACATCGGCAAGGTGTGGGTCGCGGACGACGGCGCCGCGGTGGCGGTCTGGACCACGCC
GGAGAGCGTCGAAGCGGGGGCGGTGTTCGCCGAGATCGGCCCGCGCATGGCCGAGTTGAGCGGTTCCCGG
CTGGCCGCGCAGCAACAGATGGAAGGCCTCCTGGCGCCGCACCGGCCCAAGGAGCCCGCGTGGTTCCTGG
CCACCGTCGGCGTCTCGCCCGACCACCAGGGCAAGGGTCTGGGCAGCGCCGTCGTGCTCCCCGGAGTGGA
GGCGGCCGAGCGCGCCGGGGTGCCCGCCTTCCTGGAGACCTCCGCGCCCCGCAACCTCCCCTTCTACGAG
CGGCTCGGCTTCACCGTCACCGCCGACGTCGAGGTGCCCGAAGGACCGCGCACCTGGTGCATGACCCGCA
AGCCCGGTGCCGGATCCGGAGCTACTAACTTCAGCCTGCTGAAGCAGGCCGGAGACGTGGAGGAGAACCC
TGGACCTTCTAGAATAACTTCGTATAGCATACATTATACGAACGGTAGCACGCGTGGAGGTGGCGGTTCC
GGCAAGCCCATCCCCAACCCCCTGCTGGGCCTGGACAGCACCGGAGGTGGCGGATCAATGGCGATCCCGC
TGCTGAACGCTAAACAGATTCTGGGACAGCTGGACGGCGGGAGCGTGGCAGTCCTGCCTGTGGTCGACTC
CACCAATCAGTACCTGCTGGATCGAATCGGCGAGCTGAAGAGTGGGGATGCTTGCATTGCAGAATATCAG
CAGGCAGGGAGAGGAAGCAGAGGGAGGAAATGGTTCTCTCCTTTTGGAGCTAACCTGTACCTGAGTATGT
TTTGGCGCCTGAAGCGGGGACCAGCAGCAATCGGCCTGGGCCCGGTCATCGGAATTGTCATGGCAGAAGC
GCTGCGAAAGCTGGGAGCAGACAAGGTGCGAGTCAAATGGCCCAATGACCTGTATCTGCAGGATAGAAAG
CTGGCAGGCATCCTGGTGGAGCTGGCCGGAATAACAGGCGATGCTGCACAGATCGTCATTGGCGCCGGGA
TTAACGTGGCTATGAGGCGCGTGGAGGAAAGCGTGGTCAATCAGGGCTGGATCACACTGCAGGAAGCAGG
GATTAACCTGGACAGGAATACTCTGGCCGCTATGCTGATCCGAGAGCTGCGGGCAGCCCTGGAACTGTTC
GAGCAGGAAGGCCTGGCTCCATATCTGTCACGGTGGGAGAAGCTGGATAACTTCATCAATAGACCCGTGA
AGCTGATCATTGGGGACAAAGAGATTTTCGGGATTAGCCGGGGGATTGATAAACAGGGAGCCCTGCTGCT
GGAACAGGACGGAGTTATCAAACCCTGGATGGGCGGAGAAATCAGTCTGCGGTCTGCCGAAAAGGGTGGA
GGCGGATCTCTCGAGGGAGGAAGCGGAGGATCTGGCGGTACCAAGCTTGGCGTAATCATGGTCATAGCTG
TTTCCTGTGTGAAATTGTTATCCGCTCACAATTCCACACAACATACGAGCCGGAAGCATAAAGTGTAAAG
CCTGGGGTGCCTAATGAGTGAGCTAACTCACATTAATTGCGTTGCGCTCACTGCCCGCTTTCCAGTCGGG
AAACCTGTCGTGCCAGCTGCATTAATGAATCGGCCAACGCGCGGGGAGAGGCGGTTTGCGTATTGGGCGC
TCTTCCGCTTCCTCGCTCACTGACTCGCTGCGCTCGGTCGTTCGGCTGCGGCGAGCGGTATCAGCTCACT
CAAAGGCGGTAATACGGTTATCCACAGAATCAGGGGATAACGCAGGAAAGAACATGTGAGCAAAAGGCCA
GCAAAAGGCCAGGAACCGTAAAAAGGCCGCGTTGCTGGCGTTTTTCCATAGGCTCCGCCCCCCTGACGAG
CATCACAAAAATCGACGCTCAAGTCAGAGGTGGCGAAACCCGACAGGACTATAAAGATACCAGGCGTTTC
CCCCTGGAAGCTCCCTCGTGCGCTCTCCTGTTCCGACCCTGCCGCTTACCGGATACCTGTCCGCCTTTCT
CCCTTCGGGAAGCGTGGCGCTTTCTCATAGCTCACGCTGTAGGTATCTCAGTTCGGTGTAGGTCGTTCGC
TCCAAGCTGGGCTGTGTGCACGAACCCCCCGTTCAGCCCGACCGCTGCGCCTTATCCGGTAACTATCGTC
TTGAGTCCAACCCGGTAAGACACGACTTATCGCCACTGGCAGCAGCCACTGGTAACAGGATTAGCAGAGC
GAGGTATGTAGGCGGTGCTACAGAGTTCTTGAAGTGGTGGCCTAACTACGGCTACACTAGAAGAACAGTA
TTTGGTATCTGCGCTCTGCTGAAGCCAGTTACCTTCGGAAAAAGAGTTGGTAGCTCTTGATCCGGCAAAC
AAACCACCGCTGGTAGCGGTGGTTTTTTTGTTTGCAAGCAGCAGATTACGCGCAGAAAAAAAGGATCTCA
AGAAGATCCTTTGATCTTTTCTACGGGGTCTGACGCTCAGTGGAACGAAAACTCACGTTAAGGGATTTTG
GTCATGAGATTATCAAAAAGGATCTTCACCTAGATCCTTTTAAATTAAAAATGAAGTTTTAAATCAATCT
AAAGTATATATGAGTAAACTTGGTCTGACAGTTACCAATGCTTAATCAGTGAGGCACCTATCTCAGCGAT
CTGTCTATTTCGTTCATCCATAGTTGCCTGACTCCCCGTCGTGTAGATAACTACGATACGGGAGGGCTTA
CCATCTGGCCCCAGTGCTGCAATGATACCGCGAGACCCACGCTCACCGGCTCCAGATTTATCAGCAATAA
ACCAGCCAGCCGGAAGGGCCGAGCGCAGAAGTGGTCCTGCAACTTTATCCGCCTCCATCCAGTCTATTAA
TTGTTGCCGGGAAGCTAGAGTAAGTAGTTCGCCAGTTAATAGTTTGCGCAACGTTGTTGCCATTGCTACA
GGCATCGTGGTGTCACGCTCGTCGTTTGGTATGGCTTCATTCAGCTCCGGTTCCCAACGATCAAGGCGAG
TTACATGATCCCCCATGTTGTGCAAAAAAGCGGTTAGCTCCTTCGGTCCTCCGATCGTTGTCAGAAGTAA
GTTGGCCGCAGTGTTATCACTCATGGTTATGGCAGCACTGCATAATTCTCTTACTGTCATGCCATCCGTA
AGATGCTTTTCTGTGACTGGTGAGTACTCAACCAAGTCATTCTGAGAATAGTGTATGCGGCGACCGAGTT
GCTCTTGCCCGGCGTCAATACGGGATAATACCGCGCCACATAGCAGAACTTTAAAAGTGCTCATCATTGG
AAAACGTTCTTCGGGGCGAAAACTCTCAAGGATCTTACCGCTGTTGAGATCCAGTTCGATGTAACCCACT
CGTGCACCCAACTGATCTTCAGCATCTTTTACTTTCACCAGCGTTTCTGGGTGAGCAAAAACAGGAAGGC
AAAATGCCGCAAAAAAGGGAATAAGGGCGACACGGAAATGTTGAATACTCATACTCTTCCTTTTTCAATA
TTATTGAAGCATTTATCAGGGTTATTGTCTCATGAGCGGATACATATTTGAATGTATTTAGAAAAATAAA
CAAATAGGGGTTCCGCGCACATTTCCCCGAAAAGTGCCACCTGACGTCTAAGAAACCATTATTATCATGA
CATTAACCTATAAAAATAGGCGTATCACGAGGCCCTTTCGTC
Features (pLannotate 1.2.2; 14 found; start..end, strand, type, name):
    137..236     +  misc_feature   bom (fragment): basis of mobility region from pBR322
    242..399     -  CDS            lacZα (fragment): LacZα fragment of β-galactosidase; lacZ fragment
    423..456     +  protein_bind   lox71: Left element (LE) mutant of loxP (Araki et al., 2010). Cre-mediated recombination occurs in the 8-bp core sequence (GCATACAT). Cre recombinase
    465..1061    +  CDS            PuroR (fragment): puromycin N-acetyltransferase; pac from Streptomyces; confers resistance to puromycin
   1134..1167    +  protein_bind   lox66: Right element (RE) mutant of loxP (Araki et al., 2010). Cre-mediated recombination occurs in the 8-bp core sequence (GCATACAT). Cre recombinase
   1254..2024    +  CDS            miniTurbo: N-terminally truncated mutant of the E. coli biotin ligase BioID engineered for improved catalytic efficiency (Branon et al., 2018)
   2115..2131    -  protein_bind   lac operator: The lac repressor binds to the lac operator to inhibit transcription in E. coli. This inhibition can be relieved by adding lactose or isopropyl-β-D-thiogalactopyranoside (IPTG). lac repressor encoded by lacI
   2139..2169    -  promoter       lac promoter: promoter for the E. coli lac operon
   2184..2205    -  protein_bind   CAP binding site: CAP binding activates transcription in the presence of cAMP. E. coli catabolite activator protein
   2218..2310    -  CDS            lacI (fragment): lac repressor; lacI; The lac repressor binds to the lac operator to inhibit transcription in E. coli. This inhibition can be relieved by adding lactose or isopropyl-β-D-thiogalactopyranoside (IPTG).
   2493..3081    -  rep_origin     ori: high-copy-number ColE1/pMB1/pBR322/pUC origin of replication
   3252..4112    -  CDS            AmpR: β-lactamase; bla; confers resistance to ampicillin, carbenicillin, and related antibiotics
   4113..4217    -  promoter       AmpR promoter: bla
   4312..35      +  CDS            rop (fragment) (across the origin): Rop protein, which maintains plasmids at low copy number; rop
