[The description below was written by a language model from this plasmid's Addgene catalogue record and pLannotate feature annotations shown in this document.]
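Description:
qTAG-N-Puro-miniTurbo is an empty donor-template plasmid from the qTAG scaffold series for CRISPR-based endogenous tagging in mammalian cells. It is built on the pUC19 backbone and is about 4.3 kb in total. It is propagated in E. coli at high copy from the ColE1/pUC-type origin and selected with ampicillin through the β-lactamase gene and its native promoter. Remnants of the pUC19 lac region (lac promoter, operator, CAP site and a lacZα fragment) flank the cassette, and short bom, rop and lacI fragments are also annotated as backbone leftovers.

The payload is a promoterless cassette intended for in-frame insertion at the N-terminus of a gene of interest. It consists of a puromycin N-acetyltransferase coding sequence bracketed by the mutant Cre sites lox71 and lox66, followed by the miniTurbo coding sequence, an engineered, truncated E. coli biotin ligase used for rapid proximity-dependent biotinylation. The catalogue describes the arrangement as Puro-2A-miniTurbo. The 2A peptide is not annotated in the feature table but presumably lies in the interval between the puromycin marker and miniTurbo, so that the resistance protein is released from the tagged target protein. No homology arms are present: users insert locus-specific arms on either side of the cassette, and no mammalian promoter is annotated, so expression after homology-directed repair would depend on the endogenous promoter. Puromycin then enriches for correctly edited cells, and the lox71/lox66 pair should allow later Cre-mediated excision of the marker. The typical application is generating endogenous miniTurbo fusions for proximity labelling and interactome mapping.
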