Addgene plasmid #207692: qTAG-N-Puro-miniTurbo
Purpose: (Empty Backbone) Empty N-terminus donor cassette. Integrate homology arms to target the N-terminus insertion of a Puro-2A-miniTurbo cassette
Depositing lab: Laurence Pelletier. Depositing organization: Sinai Health System. Publication: qTAG: an adaptable plasmid scaffold for CRISPR-based endogenous tagging. Philip R, Sharma A, Matellan L, Erpf AC, Hsu WH, Tkach JM, Wyatt HDM, Pelletier L. EMBO J. 2024 Dec 12. doi: 10.1038/s44318-024-00337-5. PubMed 39668248.
Backbone
  Vector backbone: pUC19
  Backbone manufacturer: Invitrogen
  Backbone size (bp): 2686
  Vector type: Mammalian Expression, CRISPR ; Donor Cassette
  Selectable markers: Puromycin
Growth in bacteria
  Bacterial resistance: Ampicillin, 100 μg/mL
  Growth temperature: 37°C
  Growth strain: DH5alpha
  Copy number: High Copy
Gene/Insert
  Gene/Insert name: None
Terms and licenses: Academic/Nonprofit Terms; Industry Terms: Not Available to Industry
Depositor comments: Please visit https://www.biorxiv.org/content/10.1101/2023.11.01.565029v3 for bioRxiv preprint.
How to cite: qTAG-N-Puro-miniTurbo was a gift from Laurence Pelletier (Addgene plasmid # 207692 ; http://n2t.net/addgene:207692 ; RRID:Addgene_207692)
